>Addgene plasmid #69849 | pEGFP-(RTRG)6 | addgene full sequence | sequence record 125695 | Addgene assembled full plasmid sequence
TAGTTATTAATAGTAATCAATTACGGGGTCATTAGTTCATAGCCCATATATGGAGTTCCGCGTTACATAA
CTTACGGTAAATGGCCCGCCTGGCTGACCGCCCAACGACCCCCGCCCATTGACGTCAATAATGACGTATG
TTCCCATAGTAACGCCAATAGGGACTTTCCATTGACGTCAATGGGTGGAGTATTTACGGTAAACTGCCCA
CTTGGCAGTACATCAAGTGTATCATATGCCAAGTACGCCCCCTATTGACGTCAATGACGGTAAATGGCCC
GCCTGGCATTATGCCCAGTACATGACCTTATGGGACTTTCCTACTTGGCAGTACATCTACGTATTAGTCA
TCGCTATTACCATGGTGATGCGGTTTTGGCAGTACATCAATGGGCGTGGATAGCGGTTTGACTCACGGGG
ATTTCCAAGTCTCCACCCCATTGACGTCAATGGGAGTTTGTTTTGGCACCAAAATCAACGGGACTTTCCA
AAATGTCGTAACAACTCCGCCCCATTGACGCAAATGGGCGGTAGGCGTGTACGGTGGGAGGTCTATATAA
GCAGAGCTGGTTTAGTGAACCGTCAGATCCGCTAGCGCTACCGGTCGCCACCATGGTGAGCAAGGGCGAG
GAGCTGTTCACCGGGGTGGTGCCCATCCTGGTCGAGCTGGACGGCGACGTAAACGGCCACAAGTTCAGCG
TGTCCGGCGAGGGCGAGGGCGATGCCACCTACGGCAAGCTGACCCTGAAGTTCATCTGCACCACCGGCAA
GCTGCCCGTGCCCTGGCCCACCCTCGTGACCACCCTGACCTACGGCGTGCAGTGCTTCAGCCGCTACCCC
GACCACATGAAGCAGCACGACTTCTTCAAGTCCGCCATGCCCGAAGGCTACGTCCAGGAGCGCACCATCT
TCTTCAAGGACGACGGCAACTACAAGACCCGCGCCGAGGTGAAGTTCGAGGGCGACACCCTGGTGAACCG
CATCGAGCTGAAGGGCATCGACTTCAAGGAGGACGGCAACATCCTGGGGCACAAGCTGGAGTACAACTAC
AACAGCCACAACGTCTATATCATGGCCGACAAGCAGAAGAACGGCATCAAGGTGAACTTCAAGATCCGCC
ACAACATCGAGGACGGCAGCGTGCAGCTCGCCGACCACTACCAGCAGAACACCCCCATCGGCGACGGCCC
CGTGCTGCTGCCCGACAACCACTACCTGAGCACCCAGTCCGCCCTGAGCAAAGACCCCAACGAGAAGCGC
GATCACATGGTCCTGCTGGAGTTCGTGACCGCCGCCGGGATCACTCTCGGCATGGACGAGCTGTACAAGT
ACTCAGATCTCGAGCGTCCGCGGACGCGTGGGCGGACGCGTGGGCGGACGCGTGGGCGGACGCGTGGGCG
GACGCGTGGGCGGACGCGTGGGGGATCCACCGGATCTAGATAACTGATCATAATCAGCCATACCACATTT
GTAGAGGTTTTACTTGCTTTAAAAAACCTCCCACACCTCCCCCTGAACCTGAAACATAAAATGAATGCAA
TTGTTGTTGTTAACTTGTTTATTGCAGCTTATAATGGTTACAAATAAAGCAATAGCATCACAAATTTCAC
AAATAAAGCATTTTTTTCACTGCATTCTAGTTGTGGTTTGTCCAAACTCATCAATGTATCTTAACGCGTA
AATTGTAAGCGTTAATATTTTGTTAAAATTCGCGTTAAATTTTTGTTAAATCAGCTCATTTTTTAACCAA
TAGGCCGAAATCGGCAAAATCCCTTATAAATCAAAAGAATAGACCGAGATAGGGT
[37 nt withheld, positions 1806-1842]
AAAGAACGTGGACTCCAACGTCAAAGG
[49 nt withheld, positions 1870-1918]
T
[91 nt withheld, positions 1920-2010]
G
[124 nt withheld, positions 2012-2135]
CAGGTGGCACTTTTCGGGGAAATGTGCGCGGAACCCCTATTTGTTTATTTTTCTAAATACATTCAAATAT
GTATCCGCTCATGAGACAATAACCCTGATAAATGCTTCAATAATATTGAAAAAGGAAGAGTCCTGAGGCG
GAAAGAACCAGCTGTGGAATGTGTGTCAGTTAGGGTGTGGAAAGTCCCCAGGCTCCCCAGCAGGCAGAAG
TATGCAAAGCATGCATCTCAATTAGTCAGCAACCAGGTGTGGAAAGTCCCCAGGCTCCCCAGCAGGCAGA
AGTATGCAAAGCATGCATCTCAATTAGTCAGCAACCATAGTCCCGCCCCTAACTCCGCCCATCCCGCCCC
TAACTCCGCCCAGTTCCGCCCATTCTCCGCCCCATGGCTGACTAATTTTTTTTATTTATGCAGAGGCCGA
GGCCGCCTCGGCCTCTGAGCTATTCCAGAAGTAGTGAGGAGGCTTTTTTGGAGGCCTAGGCTTTTGCAAA
GATCGATCAAGAGACAGGATGAGGATCGTTTCGCATGATTGAACAAGATGGATTGCACGCAGGTTCTCCG
GCCGCTTGGGTGGAGAGGCTATTCGGCTATGACTGGGCACAACAGACAATCGGCTGCTCTGATGCCGCCG
TGTTCCGGCTGTCAGCGCAGGGGCGCCCGGTTCTTTTTGTCAAGACCGACCTGTCCGGTGCCCTGAATGA
ACTGCAAGACGAGGCAGCGCGGCTATCGTGGCTGGCCACGACGGGCGTTCCTTGCGCAGCTGTGCTCGAC
GTTGTCACTGAAGCGGGAAGGGACTGGCTGCTATTGGGCGAAGTGCCGGGGCAGGATCTCCTGTCATCTC
ACCTTGCTCCTGCCGAGAAAGTATCCATCATGGCTGATGCAATGCGGCGGCTGCATACGCTTGATCCGGC
TACCTGCCCATTCGACCACCAAGCGAAACATCGCATCGAGCGAGCACGTACTCGGATGGAAGCCGGTCTT
GTCGATCAGGATGATCTGGACGAAGAGCATCAGGGGCTCGCGCCAGCCGAACTGTTCGCCAGGCTCAAGG
CGAGCATGCCCGACGGCGAGGATCTCGTCGTGACCCATGGCGATGCCTGCTTGCCGAATATCATGGTGGA
AAATGGCCGCTTTTCTGGATTCATCGACTGTGGCCGGCTGGGTGTGGCGGACCGCTATCAGGACATAGCG
TTGGCTACCCGTGATATTGCTGAAGAGCTTGGCGGCGAATGGGCTGACCGCTTCCTCGTGCTTTACGGTA
TCGCCGCTCCCGATTCGCAGCGCATCGCCTTCTATCGCCTTCTTGACGAGTTCTTCTGAGCGGGACTCTG
GGGTTCGAAATGACCGACCAAGCGACGCCCAACCTGCCATCACGAGATTTCGATTCCACCGCCGCCTTCT
ATGAAAGGTTGGGCTTCGGAATCGTTTTCCGGGACGCCGGCTGGATGATCCTCCAGCGCGGGGATCTCAT
GCTGGAGTTCTTCGCCCACCCTAGGGGGAGGCTAACTGAAACACGGAAGGAGACAATACCGGAAGGAACC
CGCGCTATGACGGCAATAAAAAGACAGAATAAAACGCACGGTGTTGGGTCGTTTGTTCATAAACGCGGGG
TTCGGTCCCAGGGCTGGCACTCTGTCGATACCCCACCGAGACCCCATTGGGGCCAATACGCCCGCGTTTC
TTCCTTTTCCCCACCCCACCCCCCAAGTTCGGGTGAAGGCCCAGGGCTCGCAGCCAACGTCGGGGCGGCA
GGCCCTGCCATAGCCTCAGGTTACTCATATATACTTTAGATTGATTTAAAACTTCATTTTTAATTTAAAA
GGATCTAGGTGAAGATCCTTTTTGATAATCTCATGACCAAAATCCCTTAACGTGAGTTTTCGTTCCACTG
AGCGTCAGACCCCGTAGAAAAGATCAAAGGATCTTCTTGAGATCCTTTTTTTCTGCGCGTAATCTGCTGC
TTGCAAACAAAAAAACCACCGCTACCAGCGGTGGTTTGTTTGCCGGATCAAGAGCTACCAACTCTTTTTC
CGAAGGTAACTGGCTTCAGCAGAGCGCAGATACCAAATACTGTCCTTCTAGTGTAGCCGTAGTTAGGCCA
CCACTTCAAGAACTCTGTAGCACCGCCTACATACCTCGCTCTGCTAATCCTGTTACCAGTGGCTGCTGCC
AGTGGCGATAAGTCGTGTCTTACCGGGTTGGACTCAAGACGATAGTTACCGGATAAGGCGCAGCGGTCGG
GCTGAACGGGGGGTTCGTGCACACAGCCCAGCTTGGAGCGAACGACCTACACCGAACTGAGATACCTACA
GCGTGAGCTATGAGAAAGCGCCACGCTTCCCGAAGGGAGAAAGGCGGACAGGTATCCGGTAAGCGGCAGG
GTCGGAACAGGAGAGCGCACGAGGGAGCTTCCAGGGGGAAACGCCTGGTATCTTTATAGTCCTGTCGGGT
TTCGCCACCTCTGACTTGAGCGTCGATTTTTGTGATGCTCGTCAGGGGGGCGGAGCCTATGGAAAAACGC
CAGCAACGCGGCCTTTTTACGGTTCCTGGCCTTTTGCTGGCCTTTTGCTCACATGTTCTTTCCTGCGTTA
TCCCCTGATTCTGTGGATAACCGTATTACCGCCATGCAT
Features (pLannotate 1.2.2; 13 found; start..end, strand, type, name):
     61..364     +  enhancer       CMV enhancer: human cytomegalovirus immediate early enhancer
    365..568     +  promoter       CMV promoter: human cytomegalovirus (CMV) immediate early promoter
    613..1329    +  CDS            EGFP: EGFP is a basic (constitutively fluorescent) green fluorescent protein published in 1996, derived from Aequorea victoria. It is reported to be a rapidly-maturing weak dimer with moderate acid sensitivity.
   1445..1529    +  CDS            large T antigen (fragment): large T antigen from SV40 (simian virus 40)
   1552..1673    +  polyA_signal   SV40 poly(A) signal: SV40 polyadenylation signal
   1707..2135    -  rep_origin     f1 ori (sequence partly withheld): f1 bacteriophage origin of replication; arrow indicates direction of (+) strand synthesis
   2162..2266    +  promoter       AmpR promoter: bla
   2268..2625    +  promoter       SV40 promoter: SV40 enhancer and early promoter
   2660..3454    +  CDS            NeoR/KanR: aminoglycoside phosphotransferase from Tn5; aph(3')-II (or nptII); confers resistance to neomycin, kanamycin, and G418 (Geneticin®)
   3475..3627    +  CDS            ble (fragment): BLE_KLEPN - Experimental evidence at protein level: Swiss-Prot protein existence level 1. Binding protein with a strong affinity to the bleomycin family of antibiotics. Binds to CL990; an antimitotic-antibiotic compound. From Klebsiella pneumoniae.
   3686..3733    +  polyA_signal   HSV TK poly(A) signal: herpes simplex virus thymidine kinase polyadenylation signal (Cole and Stacy, 1985)
   3824..3840    -  polyA_signal   bGH poly(A) signal (fragment): bovine growth hormone polyadenylation signal
   4062..4650    +  rep_origin     ori: high-copy-number ColE1/pMB1/pBR322/pUC origin of replication
