[The description below was written by a language model from this plasmid's Addgene catalogue record and pLannotate feature annotations shown in this document.]
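Description:
pEGFP-(RTRG)6 is a mammalian expression plasmid built on the Clontech pEGFP-C3 backbone (assembled sequence about 4.8 kb). It encodes EGFP fused at its C-terminus to six tandem copies of a synthetic Arg-Thr-Arg-Gly motif. The repeat-encoding insert was placed between the XhoI and BamHI sites of the multiple cloning site downstream of EGFP, and both sites are retained. The human cytomegalovirus immediate early enhancer and promoter drive transcription of the fusion, which is terminated by the SV40 polyadenylation signal. The feature table does not annotate the short repeat segment itself, but it would lie in the gap between the end of the EGFP coding sequence and the SV40 poly(A) region. The small "large T antigen", "ble" and "bGH poly(A)" fragments called by the annotation software are partial matches and not recorded functional elements of the construct.

The plasmid replicates in E. coli at high copy number from a ColE1/pUC-type origin and also carries an f1 origin. Selection relies on a single NeoR/KanR (Tn5 aminoglycoside phosphotransferase) gene preceded by both a bacterial bla promoter and the SV40 enhancer/early promoter, and followed by the HSV TK poly(A) signal. This arrangement gives kanamycin resistance in bacteria and can confer G418 resistance in transfected mammalian cells.

According to the record, the RTRG repeat acts as a nuclear/cytoplasmic partition signal, and the nuclear-to-cytoplasmic ratio of the fusion protein rises as the number of repeats increases. This six-repeat version is therefore suited to fluorescence imaging of copy-number-dependent nuclear accumulation of a linked protein in transfected cells.
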