Addgene plasmid #69849: pEGFP-(RTRG)6
Purpose: The RTRG repeat act as a nuclear/cytoplasmic partition signal in the expressed fusion protein providing increased nuclear to cytoplasmic partition ratio when increasing the number of repeats
Depositing lab: Daniel Christophe. Depositing organization: Universite Libre de Bruxelles. Publication: Identification of a short basic peptide motif able to drive copy-number dependent nuclear accumulation of a linked protein. Christophe-Hobertus C, Christophe D. Protein Pept Lett. 2008;15(4):397-401. PubMed 18473954.
Backbone
  Vector backbone: pEGFP-C3
  Backbone manufacturer: Clontech
  Backbone size w/o insert (bp): 4700
  Vector type: Mammalian Expression
Growth in bacteria
  Bacterial resistance: Kanamycin, 50 μg/mL
  Growth temperature: 37°C
  Growth strain: DH5alpha
  Copy number: High Copy
Gene/Insert
  Gene/Insert name: 6 RTRG repeats (alt name: Arg-Thr-Arg-Gly)
  Species: Synthetic
  Promoter: CMV
  Tag / fusion protein: EGFP (N terminal on backbone)
  Cloning method: Restriction Enzyme; 5′ cloning site XhoI (not destroyed); 3′ cloning site BamHI (not destroyed)
  Sequencing primers: 5′ EGFP-C; 3′ SV40pA-R
Terms and licenses: Academic/Nonprofit Terms; Industry Terms: Not Available to Industry
How to cite: pEGFP-(RTRG)6 was a gift from Daniel Christophe (Addgene plasmid # 69849 ; http://n2t.net/addgene:69849 ; RRID:Addgene_69849)
