>Addgene plasmid #69849 | pEGFP-(RTRG)6 | addgene partial sequence | sequence record 125693 | CMV-F 5'-CGCAAATGGGCGGTAGGCGTG-3'
CTATATAAGCAGAGCTGGTTTAGTGAACCGTCAGATCCGCTAGCGCTACCGGTCGCCACCATGGTGAGCA
AGGGCGAGGAGCTGTTCACCGGGGTGGTGCCCATCCTGGTCGAGCTGGACGGCGACGTAAACGGCCACAA
GTTCAGCGTGTCCGGCGAGGGCGAGGGCGATGCCACCTACGGCAAGCTGACCCTGAAGTTCATCTGCACC
ACCGGCAAGCTGCCCGTGCCCTGGCCCACCCTCGTGACCACCCTGACCTACGGCGTGCAGTGCTTCAGCC
GCTACCCCGACCACATGAAGCAGCACGACTTCTTCAAGTCCGCCATGCCCGAAGGCTACGTCCAGGAGCG
CACCATCTTCTTCAAGGACGACGGCAACTACAAGACCCGCGCCGAGGTGAAGTTCGAGGGCGACACCCTG
GTGAACCGCATCGAGCTGAAGGGCATCGACTTCAAGGAGGACGGCAACATCCTGGGGCACAAGCTGGAGT
ACAACTACAACAGCCACAACGTCTATATCATGGCCGACAAGCAGAAGAACGGCATCAAGGTGAACTTCAA
GATCCGCCACAACATCGAGGACGGCAGCGTGCAGCTCGCCGACCACTACCAGCAGAACACCCCCATCGGC
GACGGCCCCGTGCTGCTGCCCGACAACCACTACCTGAGCACCCAGTCCGCCCTGAGCAAAGACCCCAACG
AGAAGCGCGATCACATGGTCCTGCTGGAGTTCGTGACCGCCGCCGGGATCACTCTCGGCATGGACGAGCT
GTACAAGTACTCAGATCTCGAGCGTCCGCGGACGCGTGGGCGGACGCGTGGGCGGACGCGTGGGCGGACG
CGTGGGCGGACGCGTGGGCGGACGCGTGGGGGATCCACCGGATCTAGATAACTGATCATAATCAGCCATA
CCACATTTGTAGAGGTTTTACTTGCTTTAAAAA
