>Addgene plasmid #69849 | pEGFP-(RTRG)6 | addgene partial sequence | sequence record 125694 | pBABE3 5'-ACCCTAACTGACACACATTCC-3'
TCGCCTCAGGACTCTTCCTTTTTCAATATTATTGAAGCATTTATCAGGGTTATTGTCTCATGAGCGGATA
CATATTTGAATGTATTTAGAAAAATAAACAAATAGGGGTTCCGCGCACATTTCCCCGAAAAGTGCCACCT
G
[124 nt withheld, positions 142-265]
C
[91 nt withheld, positions 267-357]
A
[49 nt withheld, positions 359-407]
CCTTTGACGTTGGAGTCCACGTTCTTT
[37 nt withheld, positions 435-471]
ACCCTATCTCGGTCTATTCTTTTGATTTATAAGGGATTTTGCCGATTTCGGCCTATTGGTTAAAAAATGA
GCTGATTTAACAAAAATTTAACGCGAATTTTAACAAAATATTAACGCTTACAATTTACGCGTTAAGATAC
ATTGATGAGTTTGGACAAACCACAACTAGAATGCAGTGAAAAAAATGCTTTATTTGTGAAATTTGTGATG
CTATTGCTTTATTTGTAACCATTATAAGCTGCAATAAACAAGTTAACAACAACAATTGCATTCATTTTAT
GTTTCAGGTTCAGGGGGAGGTGTGGGAGGTTTTTTAAAGCAAGTAAAACCTCTACAAATGTGGTATGGCT
GATTATGATCAGTTATCTAGATCCGGTGGATCCCCCACGCGTCCGCCCACGCGTCCGCCCACGCGTCCGC
CCACGCGTCCGCCCACGCGTCCGCCCACGCGTCCGCGGACGCTCGAGATCTGAGTACTTGTACAGCTCGT
CCATGCC
